Addgene plasmid #148002: pnYC-NpM-NcPAN2_1-321_X
Purpose: Bacterial Expression of NcPAN2_1-321
Depositing lab: Elisa Izaurralde. Depositing organization: Max Planck Institute for Developmental Biology. Publication: An asymmetric PAN3 dimer recruits a single PAN2 exonuclease to mediate mRNA deadenylation and decay. Jonas S, Christie M, Peter D, Bhandari D, Loh B, Huntzinger E, Weichenrieder O, Izaurralde E. Nat Struct Mol Biol. 2014 Jul;21(7):599-608. doi: 10.1038/nsmb.2837. Epub 2014 Jun 1. PubMed 24880343.
Backbone
  Vector backbone: Unknown
  Vector type: Bacterial Expression
Growth in bacteria
  Bacterial resistance: Chloramphenicol, 25 μg/mL
  Growth temperature: 37°C
  Growth strain: DH5alpha
  Copy number: Low Copy
Gene/Insert
  Gene/Insert name: NcPAN2_1-321
  Species: Neurospora crassa
  Cloning method: Unknown
Terms and licenses: Academic/Nonprofit Terms; Industry Terms: Not Available to Industry
Depositor comments: ORF extracted from N. crassa Databank: NCU10733.7 Plasmids from this collection were made available to the research community and donated after the lab closed. Please note that the sequence provided by the depositing laboratory may be theoretical/predicted or based on Sanger sequencing results. There may be discrepancies between sequencing results obtained by Addgene and the depositor sequence. If an Addgene verified sequence is not available, please contact before placing your order to request that our lab fully sequence the plasmid.
How to cite: pnYC-NpM-NcPAN2_1-321_X was a gift from Elisa Izaurralde (Addgene plasmid # 148002 ; http://n2t.net/addgene:148002 ; RRID:Addgene_148002)
