[The description below was written by a language model from this plasmid's Addgene catalogue record and pLannotate feature annotations shown in this document.]
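Description:
pnYC-NpM-NcPAN2_1-321_X is a 6,431 nt bacterial expression plasmid for producing the N-terminal portion (residues 1–321) of the PAN2 deadenylase from Neurospora crassa in E. coli. The catalogue lists the backbone as unknown, but the annotated features suggest a pACYC184-like framework: a p15A origin of replication, a chloramphenicol acetyltransferase gene driven by its native cat promoter, and several disrupted fragments of the tetracycline efflux gene with its tet promoter, which flank the expression cassette and appear to mark where it was inserted. Selection is therefore by chloramphenicol, and the record describes the plasmid as low copy. Because p15A is compatible with ColE1-type origins, the plasmid can be maintained in the same cell as a second expression vector, which fits co-expression of protein partners, although the record does not state this explicitly. Short matches to an RSF origin, IS1 and resD are fragments and probably backbone remnants rather than functional elements.

The expression cassette consists of a T7 promoter followed by a lac operator, so transcription depends on T7 RNA polymerase and is inducible with IPTG, then the phage T7 gene 10 ribosome binding site. The reading frame begins with a cytosolic maltose binding protein lacking its signal sequence, placed upstream of the PAN2 fragment as an N-terminal solubility and affinity tag. No linker or protease cleavage site between the two is annotated. A short match to a T7 gene 10B-derived solubility tag lies just before the T7 terminator. The construct comes from a study of how a PAN3 dimer recruits PAN2 in mRNA deadenylation, and serves to make recombinant protein.
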