Features (pLannotate 1.2.2; 18 found; start..end, strand, type, name):
    739..834     -  CDS            resD (fragment): REDF_ECOLI - Also known as D. Protein inferred from homology: Swiss-Prot protein existence level 3. Acts as a repressor of transcription and as a site-specific resolvase that cleaves at the RfsF site. From Escherichia coli (strain K12).
    824..881     +  CDS            TcR (fragment): tetracycline efflux protein; tet; confers resistance to tetracycline
    878..971     -  CDS            TcR (fragment): tetracycline efflux protein; tet; confers resistance to tetracycline
   1475..2375    -  CDS            TcR (fragment): tetracycline efflux protein; tet; confers resistance to tetracycline
   2402..2420    +  promoter       T7 promoter: promoter for bacteriophage T7 RNA polymerase
   2421..2445    +  protein_bind   lac operator: The lac repressor binds to the lac operator to inhibit transcription in E. coli. This inhibition can be relieved by adding lactose or isopropyl-β-D-thiogalactopyranoside (IPTG). lac repressor encoded by lacI
   2460..2482    +  RBS            RBS: efficient ribosome binding site from bacteriophage T7 gene 10 (Olins and Rangwala, 1989)
   2493..3589    +  CDS            MBP (fragment): maltose binding protein from E. coli; malE (mutated); This version of the gene does not encode a signal sequence, so MBP will remain in the cytosol.
   3635..4615    +  CDS            par-1 (fragment): PAN2_NEUCR - Also known as pan2 From Neurospora crassa (strain ATCC 24698 / 74-OR23-1A / CBS 708.71 / DSM 1257 / FGSC 987).
   4620..4669    +  CDS            SET1 (fragment): solubility-enhancement tag derived from T7 phage gene 10B
   4677..4724    +  terminator     T7 terminator: transcription terminator for bacteriophage T7 RNA polymerase
   4747..4851    -  CDS            TcR (fragment): tetracycline efflux protein; tet; confers resistance to tetracycline
   4899..4927    -  promoter       tet promoter: E. coli promoter for tetracycline efflux protein gene
   5039..5584    +  rep_origin     p15A ori: Plasmids containing the medium-copy-number p15A origin of replication can be propagated in E. coli cells that contain a second plasmid with the ColE1 origin.
   5672..5727    +  rep_origin     RSF ori (fragment): Plasmids containing the RSF 1030 origin of replication can be propagated in E. coli cells that contain additional plasmids with compatible origins.
   5846..5989    -  mobile_element IS1 (fragment): prokaryotic transposable element IS1
   6110..6212    +  promoter       cat promoter: promoter of the E. coli cat gene encoding chloramphenicol acetyltransferase
   6213..441     +  CDS            CmR (across the origin): chloramphenicol acetyltransferase; cat; confers resistance to chloramphenicol
>Addgene plasmid #148002 | pnYC-NpM-NcPAN2_1-321_X | depositor full sequence | sequence record 290449 | Full Sequence
GGTATGGCAATGAAAGACGGTGAGCTGGTGATATGGGATAGTGTTCACCCTTGTTACACCGTTTTCCATG
AGCAAACTGAAACGTTTTCATCGCTCTGGAGTGAATACCACGACGATTTCCGGCAGTTTCTACACATATA
TTCGCAAGATGTGGCGTGTTACGGTGAAAACCTGGCCTATTTCCCTAAAGGGTTTATTGAGAATATGTTT
TTCGTCTCAGCCAATCCCTGGGTGAGTTTCACCAGTTTTGATTTAAACGTGGCCAATATGGACAACTTCT
TCGCCCCCGTTTTCACCATGGGCAAATATTATACGCAAGGCGACAAGGTGCTGATGCCGCTGGCGATTCA
GGTTCATCATGCCGTCTGTGATGGCTTCCATGTCGGCAGAATGCTTAATGAATTACAACAGTACTGCGAT
GAGTGGCAGGGCGGGGCGTAATTTTTTTAAGGCAGTTATTGGTGCCCTTAAACGCCTGGTGCTACGCCTG
AATAAGTGATAATAAGCGGATGAATGGCAGAAATTCGAAAGCAAATTCGACCCGGTCGTCGGTTCAGGGC
AGGGTCGTTAAATAGCCGCTTATGTCTATTGCTGGTTTACCGGTTTATTGACTACCGGAAGCAGTGTGAC
CGTGTGCTTCTCAAATGCCTGAGGCCAGTTTGCTCAGGCTCTCCCCGTGGAGGTAATAATTGACGATATG
ATCATTTATTCTGCCTCCCAGAGCCTGATAAAAACGGTTAGCGCTTCGTTAATACAGATGTAGGTGTTCC
ACAGGGTAGCCAGCAGCATCCTGCGATGCAGATCCGGAACATAATGGTGCAGGGCGCTTGTTTCGGCGTG
GGTATGGTGGCAGGCCCCGTGGCCGGGGGACTGTTGGGCGCTGCCGGCACCTGTCCTACGAGTTGCATGA
TAAAGAAGACAGTCATAAGTGCGGCGACGATAGTCATGCCCCGCGCCCACCGGAAGGAGCTACCGGACAG
CGGTGCGGACTGTTGTAACTCAGAATAAGAAATGAGGCCGCTCATGGCGTTGACTCTCAGTCATAGTATC
GTGGTATCACCGGTTGGTTCCACTCTCTGTTGCGGGCAACTTCAGCAGCACGTAGGGGACTTCCGCGTTT
CCAGACTTTACGAAACACGGAAACCGAAGACCATTCATGTTGTTGCTCAGGTCGCAGACGTTTTGCAGCA
GCAGTCGCTTCACGTTCGCTCGCGTATCGGTGATTCATTCTGCTAACCAGTAAGGCAACCCCGCCAGCCT
AGCCGGGTCCTCAACGACAGGAGCACGATCATGCGCACCCGTGGCCAGGACCCAACGCTGCCCGAGATGC
GCCGCGTGCGGCTGCTGGAGATGGCGGACGCGATGGATATGTTCTGCCAAGGGTTGGTTTGCGCATTCAC
AGTTCTCCGCAAGAATTGATTGGCTCCAATTCTTGGAGTGGTGAATCCGTTAGCGAGGTGCCGCCGGCTT
CCATTCAGGTCGAGGTGGCCCGGCTCCATGCACCGCGACGCAACGCGGGGAGGCAGACAAGGTATAGGGC
GGCGCCTACAATCCATGCCAACCCGTTCCATGTGCTCGCCGAGGCGGCATAAATCGCCGTGACGATCAGC
GGTCCAGTGATCGAAGTTAGGCTGGTAAGAGCCGCGAGCGATCCTTGAAGCTGTCCCTGATGGTCGTCAT
CTACCTGCCTGGACAGCATGGCCTGCAACGCGGGCATCCCGATGCCGCCGGAAGCGAGAAGAATCATAAT
GGGGAAGGCCATCCAGCCTCGCGTCGCGAACGCCAGCAAGACGTAGCCCAGCGCGTCGGCCGCCATGCCG
GCGATAATGGCCTGCTTCTCGCCGAAACGTTTGGTGGCGGGACCAGTGACGAAGGCTTGAGCGAGGGCGT
GCAAGATTCCGAATACCGCAAGCGACAGGCCGATCATCGTCGCGCTCCAGCGAAAGCGGTCCTCGCCGAA
AATGACCCAGAGCGCTGCCGGCACCTGTCCTACGAGTTGCATGATAAAGAAGACAGTCATAAGTGCGGCG
ACGATAGTCATGCCCCGCGCCCACCGGAAGGAGCTGACTGGGTTGAAGGCTCTCAAGGGCATCGGTCGAC
GCTCTCCCTTATGCGACTCCTGCATTAGGAAGCAGCCCAGTAGTAGGTTGAGGCCGTTGAGCACCGCCGC
CGCAAGGAATGGTGCATGCAAGGAGATGGCGCCCAACAGTCCCCCGGCCACGGGGCCTGCCACCATACCC
ACGCCGAAACAAGCGCTCATGAGCCCGAAGTGGCGAGCCCGATCTTCCCCATCGGTGATGTCGGCGATAT
AGGCGCCAGCAACCGCACCTGTGGCGCCGGTGATGCCGGCCACGATGCGTCCGGCGTAGAGGATCAGACT
AAGATCTCGATCCCGCGAAATTAATACGACTCACTATAGGGGAATTGTGAGCGGATAACAATTCCCCACT
AGTAATAATTTTGTTTAACTTTAAGAAGGAGATATACCATGGAAACTGAAGAAGGTAAACTGGTAATCTG
GATTAACGGCGATAAAGGCTATAACGGTCTCGCTGAAGTCGGTAAGAAATTCGAGAAAGATACCGGAATT
AAAGTCACCGTTGAGCATCCGGATAAACTGGAAGAGAAATTCCCACAGGTTGCGGCAACTGGCGATGGCC
CTGACATTATCTTCTGGGCACACGACCGCTTTGGTGGCTACGCTCAATCTGGCCTGTTGGCTGAAATCAC
CCCGGACAAAGCGTTCCAGGACAAGCTGTATCCGTTTACCTGGGATGCCGTACGTTACAACGGCAAGCTG
ATTGCTTACCCGATCGCTGTTGAAGCGTTATCGCTGATTTATAACAAAGACCTGCTGCCGAACCCGCCAA
AAACCTGGGAAGAGATCCCGGCGCTGGATAAAGAACTGAAAGCGAAAGGTAAGAGCGCCCTGATGTTCAA
CCTGCAAGAACCGTACTTCACCTGGCCGCTGATTGCTGCTGACGGGGGTTATGCGTTCAAGTATGAAAAC
GGCAAGTACGACATTAAAGACGTGGGCGTGGATAACGCTGGCGCGAAAGCGGGTCTGACCTTCCTGGTTG
ACCTGATTAAAAACAAACACATGAATGCAGACACCGATTACTCCATCGCAGAAGCTGCCTTTAATAAAGG
CGAAACAGCGATGACCATCAACGGCCCGTGGGCATGGTCCAACATCGACACCAGCAAAGTGAATTATGGT
GTAACGGTACTGCCGACCTTCAAGGGTCAACCATCCAAACCGTTCGTTGGCGTGCTGAGCGCAGGTATTA
ACGCCGCCAGTCCGAACAAAGAGCTGGCAAAAGAGTTCCTCGAAAACTATCTGCTGACTGATGAAGGTCT
GGAAGCGGTTAATAAAGACAAACCGCTGGGTGCCGTAGCGCTGAAGTCTTACGAGGAAGAGTTGGCGAAA
GATCCACGTATTGCCGCCACGATGGAAAACGCCCAGAAAGGTGAAATCATGCCGAACATCCCGCAGATGT
CCGCTTTCTGGTATGCCGTGCGTACTGCGGTGATCAACGCCGCCAGCGGTCGTCAGACTGTCGATGAAGC
CCTTAAAGACGCGCAGACTGGTACCGGCAGCGGCCTGGAAGTTCTGTTCCAGGGGCCCCATATGATGGAT
TCTCGGGATTGGACCCAGCTGGGCTGTGTTGCCTACCCGTCACCAATCCATCCAGACTACCATGCCGGAC
CCGCGTCGACAATAGCCTTCGACAACCAAGATGAGCTGCTATGGATCGGCACCCAAAAGGGCTTTGCCGG
CTCTTTCATCGGCCGCGAGCTCAAGCGATTCACTGCCTTCCGAATACACCCCGAAACCGACGGTCCCCTC
CGCCAATTCCTCTTCGTCGACAAGGGCGTCATCTTCCTCGGAAGCCGGAGCGTCTACATGGCAGCACGTA
GTGGCGTGCCCATCTGGAGTATCCGCCATGAGTCCATGCAGGATCTGCGTGCCATGTCCTTCACCAGCAA
GGGGACCTCCGAGATCCTCGTGGCCGGCTGGCAGAACAAGATGTTGGTGATTGACGTCAACAAGGGTGAG
GTCGTCAAGGAGCTCCCGACACAAGATCAGTACTCCTTCCTCAAGATGAGCCGGTACATTTGCGCGGCAA
CGAACAAGGGCACCGTCAACATACTGGACCCTATCACTTTTACTATCAAGAAACAATGGCAGGCCCACGG
GGCTTTCATCAACGATCTGGACACGTCCAACGACTTTATTGTCACCTGCGGTGGCTCACACAGGCAGACA
CACAACACCCCGGCCATACTCGACCCTTACGTCAAGGTGTTTGACCTGAAGAACATGAGTGCTATGAACC
CAGTTCCCTTTGCGCCGCTGGCCGCTCACGTGAGGATGCACCCGAGGATGTTGACAACGGCCATTGTCGT
CAACCAGGCGGGCCAGATCCACGTGACGGATCTGTTGAATCCAAGCAACAGCCAGGTCTGCTACACGCAG
CCTCAGGGCGTGGTGCTACATTTCGATGTGTCGAGAACCGGAGAAGGAAAAGCGCTTGCGGATAACAAGC
ACAACACCTACGTCTGGGGATCGCCCAACAAGATCCAGTTTACCGAGTGAGCTAGCCCTAGGAGATCCGG
CTGCTAACAAAGCCCGAAAGGAAGCTGAGTTGGCTGCTGCCACCGCTGAGCAATAACTAGCATAACCCCT
TGGGGCCTCTAAACGGGTCTTGAGGGGTTTTTTGCTGAAAGGAGGAACTATATCCGGATATCCCGCAAGA
GGCCCGGCAGTACCGGCATAACCAAGCCTATGCCTACAGCATCCAGGGTGACGGTGCCGAGGATGACGAT
GAGCGCATTGTTAGATTTCATACACGGTGCCTGACTGCGTTAGCAATTTAACTGTGATAAACTACCGCAT
TAAAGCTTATCGATGATAAGCTGTCAAACATGAGAATTACAACTTATATCGTATGGGGCTGACTTCAGGT
GCTACATTTGAAGAGATAAATTGCACTGAAATCAAGAAATATTTTATCTGATTAATAAGATGATCTTCTT
GAGATCGTTTTGGTCTGCGCGTAATCTCTTGCTCTGAAAACGAAAAAACCGCCTTGCAGGGCGGTTTTTC
GAAGGTTCTCTGAGCTACCAACTCTTTGAACCGAGGTAACTGGCTTGGAGGAGCGCAGTCACCAAAACTT
GTCCTTTCAGTTTAGCCTTAACCGGCGCATGACTTCAAGACTAACTCCTCTAAATCAATTACCAGTGGCT
GCTGCCAGTGGTGCTTTTGCATGTCTTTCCGGGTTGGACTCAAGACGATAGTTACCGGATAAGGCGCAGC
GGTCGGACTGAACGGGGGGTTCGTGCATACAGTCCAGCTTGGAGCGAACTGCCTACCCGGAACTGAGTGT
CAGGCGTGGAATGAGACAAACGCGGCCATAACAGCGGAATGACACCGGTAAACCGAAAGGCAGGAACAGG
AGAGCGCACGAGGGAGCCGCCAGGGGGAAACGCCTGGTATCTTTATAGTCCTGTCGGGTTTCGCCACCAC
TGATTTGAGCGTCAGATTTCGTGATGCTTGTCAGGGGGGCGGAGCCTATGGAAAAACGGCTTTGCCGCGG
CCCTCTCACTTCCCTGTTAAGTATCTTCCTGGCATCTTCCAGGAAATCTCCGCCCCGTTCGTAAGCCATT
TCCGCTCGCCGCAGTCGAACGACCGAGCGTAGCGAGTCAGTGAGCGAGGAAGCGGAATATATCCTGTATC
ACATATTCTGCTGACGCACCGGTGCAGCCTTTTTTCTCCTGCCACATGAAGCACTTCACTGACACCCTCA
TCAGTGCCAACATAGTAAGCCAGTATACACTCCCCTAGCGCTGATGTCCGGCGGTGCTTTTGCCGTTACG
CACCACCCCGTCAGTAGCTGAACAGGAGGGACAGCTGATAGAAACAGAAGCCACTGGAGCACCTCAAAAA
CACCATCATACACTAAATCAGTAAGTTGGCAGCATCACCCGACGCACTTTGCGCCGAATAAATACCTGTG
ACGGAAGATCACTTCGCAGAATAAATAAATCCTGGTGTCCCTGTTGATACCGGGAAGCCCTGGGCCAACT
TTTGGCGAAAATGAGACGTTGATCGGCACGTAAGAGGTTCCAACTTTCACCATAATGAAATAAGATCACT
ACCGGGCGTATTTTTTGAGTTATCGAGATTTTCAGGAGCTAAGGAAGCTAAAATGGAGAAAAAAATCACT
GGATATACCACCGTTGATATATCCCAATGGCATCGTAAAGAACATTTTGAGGCATTTCAGTCAGTTGCTC
AATGTACCTATAACCAGACCGTTCAGCTGGATATTACGGCCTTTTTAAAGACCGTAAAGAAAAATAAGCA
CAAGTTTTATCCGGCCTTTATTCACATTCTTGCCCGCCTGATGAATGCTCATCCGGAATTC
